Addgene plasmid #194610: Tet-inducible 3xFlag Mouse C325A Caspase-9 ΔLD + ΔSS
Purpose: Inducible Expression of N-Terminal 3X Flag Mouse C325A Caspase-9 Minus Linker + Small Subunit Domain
Depositing lab: Hannah Rabinowich. Depositing organization: University of Pittsburgh (University, School of Medicine, and Cancer Institute). Publication: A Complex between Atg7 and Caspase-9: A NOVEL MECHANISM OF CROSS-REGULATION BETWEEN AUTOPHAGY AND APOPTOSIS. Han J, Hou W, Goldstein LA, Stolz DB, Watkins SC, Rabinowich H. J Biol Chem. 2014 Mar 7;289(10):6485-6497. doi: 10.1074/jbc.M113.536854. Epub 2013 Dec 20. PubMed 24362031.
Backbone
  Vector backbone: pcDNA4/TO
  Backbone size w/o insert (bp): 5078
  Total vector size (bp): 6183
  Vector type: Mammalian Expression
  Selectable markers: Zeocin
Growth in bacteria
  Bacterial resistance: Ampicillin, 100 μg/mL
  Growth temperature: 37°C
  Growth strain: DH5alpha
  Copy number: High Copy
Gene/Insert
  Gene/Insert name: N-terminal 3X Flag Mouse C325A Caspase-9 Minus Sequence Encoding Ala 354 to Ser 454 (alt name: CASP-9; ICE-LAP6; Mch6; APAF-3)
  Species: M. musculus (mouse)
  Insert size (bp): 1134
  Mutation: Changed Cysteine 325 to Alanine to eliminate protease activity and deleted Ala 354 to Ser 454 encoding region
  GenBank ID: NM_015733.5
  Entrez Gene: Casp9 (a.k.a. APAF-3, CASP-9, Caspase-9, ICE-LAP6, Mch6)
  Promoter: CMV
  Tag / fusion protein: 3X Flag (N terminal on insert)
  Cloning method: Restriction Enzyme; 5′ cloning site KpnI (not destroyed); 3′ cloning site EcoRI (not destroyed)
  Sequencing primers: 5′ CTGGAGACGCCATCCACG; 3′ TAGAAGGCACAGTCGAGG
Terms and licenses: Academic/Nonprofit Terms; Industry Terms: Not Available to Industry
How to cite: Tet-inducible 3xFlag Mouse C325A Caspase-9 ΔLD + ΔSS was a gift from Hannah Rabinowich (Addgene plasmid # 194610 ; http://n2t.net/addgene:194610 ; RRID:Addgene_194610)
