[The description below was written by a language model from this plasmid's Addgene catalogue record and pLannotate feature annotations shown in this document.]
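Description:
Tet-inducible 3xFlag Mouse C325A Caspase-9 ΔLD + ΔSS is a mammalian expression plasmid of about 6.2 kb built on the pcDNA4/TO backbone. It is maintained in E. coli through a high-copy ColE1/pUC-type origin and an ampicillin resistance (β-lactamase) gene, and it also carries an f1 phage origin. For selection in mammalian cells it contains a Zeocin resistance cassette in which the Sh ble gene sits behind both the SV40 early promoter and the bacterial EM7 promoter and is followed by an SV40 polyadenylation signal.

The expression cassette uses the human CMV immediate-early enhancer and promoter. Two short tet operator-containing elements lie directly downstream; the automated annotation labels them as fragments of PLtetO-1 and TRE3G promoters. In this arrangement, Tet repressor supplied by the host cell binds the operators and blocks transcription, and tetracycline or doxycycline releases it. Inducible control therefore depends on a repressor-expressing cell line; in cells lacking the repressor the CMV promoter would be expected to drive constitutive expression.

The insert, cloned between KpnI and EcoRI, encodes an N-terminal 3xFLAG tag fused to a truncated mouse caspase-9 and ends at a bovine growth hormone polyadenylation signal. The catalytic cysteine 325 is changed to alanine to abolish protease activity. The region encoding Ala 354 to Ser 454 is deleted, removing the linker and small subunit domains. The associated publication concerns a complex between Atg7 and caspase-9, so this protease-inactive deletion mutant probably serves in domain mapping of caspase-9 interactions by FLAG detection or pull-down, although the record does not state this use.
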