Features (pLannotate 1.2.2; 23 found; start..end, strand, type, name):
     28..80      -  misc_feature   bom (fragment): basis of mobility region from pBR322
    235..614     +  enhancer       CMV enhancer: human cytomegalovirus immediate early enhancer
    615..818     +  promoter       CMV promoter: human cytomegalovirus (CMV) immediate early promoter
    820..839     +  promoter       PLtetO-1 promoter (fragment): modified phage lambda PL promoter with tet operator sites (Lutz and Bujard, 1997)
    841..860     +  promoter       PLtetO-1 promoter (fragment): modified phage lambda PL promoter with tet operator sites (Lutz and Bujard, 1997)
    868..901     +  promoter       TRE3GV promoter (fragment): 3rd-generation Tet-responsive promoter that can be activated by binding of Tet-On® 3G, optimized for retroviral and lentiviral vectors
    996..1061    +  CDS            3xFLAG: three tandem FLAG® epitope tags, followed by an enterokinase cleavage site
   1062..2120    +  CDS            Casp9 (fragment): CASP9_MOUSE - Also known as Mch6. Experimental evidence at protein level: Swiss-Prot protein existence level 1. Involved in the activation cascade of caspases responsible for apoptosis execution. Binding of caspase-9 to Apaf-1 leads to activation of the protease which then cleaves and activates caspase-3. Promotes DNA damage-induced apoptosis in a ABL1/c-Abl-dependent manner. Proteolytically cleaves poly(ADP-ribose) polymerase (PARP) (By similarity). From Mus musculus (Mouse).
   2200..2424    +  polyA_signal   bGH poly(A) signal: bovine growth hormone polyadenylation signal
   2428..2449    +  promoter       SV40 promoter (fragment): SV40 enhancer and early promoter
   2470..2898    +  rep_origin     f1 ori (sequence partly withheld): f1 bacteriophage origin of replication; arrow indicates direction of (+) strand synthesis
   2912..3241    +  promoter       SV40 promoter: SV40 enhancer and early promoter
   3289..3336    +  promoter       EM7 promoter: synthetic bacterial promoter&nbsp
   3355..3729    +  CDS            BleoR: antibiotic-binding protein; Sh ble from Streptoalloteichus hindustanus; confers resistance to bleomycin, phleomycin, and Zeocin™
   3739..3864    +  CDS            ble (fragment): BLE_KLEPN - Experimental evidence at protein level: Swiss-Prot protein existence level 1. Binding protein with a strong affinity to the bleomycin family of antibiotics. Binds to CL990; an antimitotic-antibiotic compound. From Klebsiella pneumoniae.
   3859..3980    +  polyA_signal   SV40 poly(A) signal: SV40 polyadenylation signal
   4053..4069    -  protein_bind   lac operator: The lac repressor binds to the lac operator to inhibit transcription in E. coli. This inhibition can be relieved by adding lactose or isopropyl-β-D-thiogalactopyranoside (IPTG). lac repressor encoded by lacI
   4077..4107    -  promoter       lac promoter: promoter for the E. coli lac operon
   4122..4143    -  protein_bind   CAP binding site: CAP binding activates transcription in the presence of cAMP. E. coli catabolite activator protein
   4156..4248    -  CDS            lacI (fragment): lac repressor; lacI; The lac repressor binds to the lac operator to inhibit transcription in E. coli. This inhibition can be relieved by adding lactose or isopropyl-β-D-thiogalactopyranoside (IPTG).
   4431..5019    -  rep_origin     ori: high-copy-number ColE1/pMB1/pBR322/pUC origin of replication
   5190..6050    -  CDS            AmpR: β-lactamase; bla; confers resistance to ampicillin, carbenicillin, and related antibiotics
   6051..6155    -  promoter       AmpR promoter: bla
>Addgene plasmid #194610 | Tet-inducible 3xFlag Mouse C325A Caspase-9 ΔLD + ΔSS | addgene full sequence | sequence record 384887 | Addgene NGS Result
GACGGATCGGGAGATCTCCCGATCCCCTATGGTGCACTCTCAGTACAATCTGCTCTGATGCCGCATAGTT
AAGCCAGTATCTGCTCCCTGCTTGTGTGTTGGAGGTCGCTGAGTAGTGCGCGAGCAAAATTTAAGCTACA
ACAAGGCAAGGCTTGACCGACAATTGCATGAAGAATCTGCTTAGGGTTAGGCGTTTTGCGCTGCTTCGCG
ATGTACGGGCCAGATATACGCGTTGACATTGATTATTGACTAGTTATTAATAGTAATCAATTACGGGGTC
ATTAGTTCATAGCCCATATATGGAGTTCCGCGTTACATAACTTACGGTAAATGGCCCGCCTGGCTGACCG
CCCAACGACCCCCGCCCATTGACGTCAATAATGACGTATGTTCCCATAGTAACGCCAATAGGGACTTTCC
ATTGACGTCAATGGGTGGAGTATTTACGGTAAACTGCCCACTTGGCAGTACATCAAGTGTATCATATGCC
AAGTACGCCCCCTATTGACGTCAATGACGGTAAATGGCCCGCCTGGCATTATGCCCAGTACATGACCTTA
TGGGACTTTCCTACTTGGCAGTACATCTACGTATTAGTCATCGCTATTACCATGGTGATGCGGTTTTGGC
AGTACATCAATGGGCGTGGATAGCGGTTTGACTCACGGGGATTTCCAAGTCTCCACCCCATTGACGTCAA
TGGGAGTTTGTTTTGGCACCAAAATCAACGGGACTTTCCAAAATGTCGTAACAACTCCGCCCCATTGACG
CAAATGGGCGGTAGGCGTGTACGGTGGGAGGTCTATATAAGCAGAGCTCTCCCTATCAGTGATAGAGATC
TCCCTATCAGTGATAGAGATCGTCGACGAGCTCGTTTAGTGAACCGTCAGATCGCCTGGAGACGCCATCC
ACGCTGTTTTGACCTCCATAGAAGACACCGGGACCGATCCAGCCTCCGGACTCTAGCGTTTAAACTTAAG
CTTGGTACCGCCATGGACTACAAAGACCATGACGGTGATTATAAAGATCATGACATCGATTACAAGGATG
ACGATGACAAGATGGACGAGGCGGACCGGCAGCTCCTGCGGCGATGCAGGGTGCGCCTAGTGAGCGAGCT
GCAAGTCGCGGAGCTCTGGGACGCTCTGCTGAGTCGAGAGCTCTTCACGCGCGACATGATCGAGGATATT
CAGCAGGCAGGATCTGGGTCTCGGCGGGATCAGGCCAGGCAGCTGGTCACAGACCTTGAGACCCGAGGGA
GGCAGGCCCTTCCTCTCTTCATCTCCTGCTTAGAGGACACAGGCCAAGGCACCCTGGCTTCACTCTTGCA
AAGCGGTCGGCAAGCAGCCAAGCAGGATCCAGAGGCTGTTAAACCCCTAGACCACCTGGTGCCTGTGGTC
CTGGGACCAATGGGACTCACAGCAAAGGAGCAGAGAGTAGTGAAGCTGGACCCGTCACAGCCTGCCGTGG
GAAACCTCACCCCAGTGGTGCTGGGGCCAGAAGAGCTCTGGCCTGCTCGGCTCAAGCCAGAGGTTCTCAG
ACCAGAAACACCCAGGCCCGTGGACATTGGTTCTGGCGGAGCTCATGATGTCTGTGTTCCAGGGAAGATC
AGGGGACATGCAGATATGGCATACACCCTGGATTCGGATCCCTGTGGCCACTGCCTCATCATCAACAATG
TGAACTTCTGCCCTTCCTCGGGGCTCGGCACACGCACGGGCTCCAACTTGGACCGTGACAAACTTGAGCA
CCGATTCCGCTGGCTGCGCTTCATGGTGGAGGTGAAGAACGACCTGACTGCCAAGAAAATGGTCACGGCT
TTGATGGAGATGGCACACCGGAACCACCGTGCCCTGGACTGCTTTGTGGTGGTCATCCTCTCTCATGGCT
GCCAGGCCAGCCACCTCCAGTTCCCGGGTGCTGTCTATGGGACAGATGGATGCTCCGTGTCCATTGAGAA
AATTGTGAATATCTTCAACGGGAGCGGCTGCCCCAGCCTGGGAGGGAAGCCCAAGCTCTTCTTCATCCAG
GCCGCGGGTGGTGAGCAGAAAGACCATGGCTTTGAGGTGGCCTGCACTTCCTCTCAAGGCAGGACCTTGG
ACAGTGACTCTGAGCCAGATTGAGAATTCTGCAGATATCCAGCACAGTGGCGGCCGCTCGAGTCTAGAGG
GCCCGTTTAAACCCGCTGATCAGCCTCGACTGTGCCTTCTAGTTGCCAGCCATCTGTTGTTTGCCCCTCC
CCCGTGCCTTCCTTGACCCTGGAAGGTGCCACTCCCACTGTCCTTTCCTAATAAAATGAGGAAATTGCAT
CGCATTGTCTGAGTAGGTGTCATTCTATTCTGGGGGGTGGGGTGGGGCAGGACAGCAAGGGGGAGGATTG
GGAAGACAATAGCAGGCATGCTGGGGATGCGGTGGGCTCTATGGCTTCTGAGGCGGAAAGAACCAGCTGG
GGCTCTAGGGGGTATCCCC
[124 nt withheld, positions 2470-2593]
C
[91 nt withheld, positions 2595-2685]
A
[49 nt withheld, positions 2687-2735]
CCTTTGACGTTGGAGTCCACGTTCTTT
[37 nt withheld, positions 2763-2799]
ACCCTATCTCGGTCTATTCTTTTGATTTATAAGGGATTTTGCCGATTTCGGCCTATTGGTTAAAAAATGA
GCTGATTTAACAAAAATTTAACGCGAATTAATTCTGTGGAATGTGTGTCAGTTAGGGTGTGGAAAGTCCC
CAGGCTCCCCAGCAGGCAGAAGTATGCAAAGCATGCATCTCAATTAGTCAGCAACCAGGTGTGGAAAGTC
CCCAGGCTCCCCAGCAGGCAGAAGTATGCAAAGCATGCATCTCAATTAGTCAGCAACCATAGTCCCGCCC
CTAACTCCGCCCATCCCGCCCCTAACTCCGCCCAGTTCCGCCCATTCTCCGCCCCATGGCTGACTAATTT
TTTTTATTTATGCAGAGGCCGAGGCCGCCTCTGCCTCTGAGCTATTCCAGAAGTAGTGAGGAGGCTTTTT
TGGAGGCCTAGGCTTTTGCAAAAAGCTCCCGGGAGCTTGTATATCCATTTTCGGATCTGATCAGCACGTG
TTGACAATTAATCATCGGCATAGTATATCGGCATAGTATAATACGACAAGGTGAGGAACTAAACCATGGC
CAAGTTGACCAGTGCCGTTCCGGTGCTCACCGCGCGCGACGTCGCCGGAGCGGTCGAGTTCTGGACCGAC
CGGCTCGGGTTCTCCCGGGACTTCGTGGAGGACGACTTCGCCGGTGTGGTCCGGGACGACGTGACCCTGT
TCATCAGCGCGGTCCAGGACCAGGTGGTGCCGGACAACACCCTGGCCTGGGTGTGGGTGCGCGGCCTGGA
CGAGCTGTACGCCGAGTGGTCGGAGGTCGTGTCCACGAACTTCCGGGACGCCTCCGGGCCGGCCATGACC
GAGATCGGCGAGCAGCCGTGGGGGCGGGAGTTCGCCCTGCGCGACCCGGCCGGCAACTGCGTGCACTTCG
TGGCCGAGGAGCAGGACTGACACGTGCTACGAGATTTCGATTCCACCGCCGCCTTCTATGAAAGGTTGGG
CTTCGGAATCGTTTTCCGGGACGCCGGCTGGATGATCCTCCAGCGCGGGGATCTCATGCTGGAGTTCTTC
GCCCACCCCAACTTGTTTATTGCAGCTTATAATGGTTACAAATAAAGCAATAGCATCACAAATTTCACAA
ATAAAGCATTTTTTTCACTGCATTCTAGTTGTGGTTTGTCCAAACTCATCAATGTATCTTATCATGTCTG
TATACCGTCGACCTCTAGCTAGAGCTTGGCGTAATCATGGTCATAGCTGTTTCCTGTGTGAAATTGTTAT
CCGCTCACAATTCCACACAACATACGAGCCGGAAGCATAAAGTGTAAAGCCTGGGGTGCCTAATGAGTGA
GCTAACTCACATTAATTGCGTTGCGCTCACTGCCCGCTTTCCAGTCGGGAAACCTGTCGTGCCAGCTGCA
TTAATGAATCGGCCAACGCGCGGGGAGAGGCGGTTTGCGTATTGGGCGCTCTTCCGCTTCCTCGCTCACT
GACTCGCTGCGCTCGGTCGTTCGGCTGCGGCGAGCGGTATCAGCTCACTCAAAGGCGGTAATACGGTTAT
CCACAGAATCAGGGGATAACGCAGGAAAGAACATGTGAGCAAAAGGCCAGCAAAAGGCCAGGAACCGTAA
AAAGGCCGCGTTGCTGGCGTTTTTCCATAGGCTCCGCCCCCCTGACGAGCATCACAAAAATCGACGCTCA
AGTCAGAGGTGGCGAAACCCGACAGGACTATAAAGATACCAGGCGTTTCCCCCTGGAAGCTCCCTCGTGC
GCTCTCCTGTTCCGACCCTGCCGCTTACCGGATACCTGTCCGCCTTTCTCCCTTCGGGAAGCGTGGCGCT
TTCTCATAGCTCACGCTGTAGGTATCTCAGTTCGGTGTAGGTCGTTCGCTCCAAGCTGGGCTGTGTGCAC
GAACCCCCCGTTCAGCCCGACCGCTGCGCCTTATCCGGTAACTATCGTCTTGAGTCCAACCCGGTAAGAC
ACGACTTATCGCCACTGGCAGCAGCCACTGGTAACAGGATTAGCAGAGCGAGGTATGTAGGCGGTGCTAC
AGAGTTCTTGAAGTGGTGGCCTAACTACGGCTACACTAGAAGAACAGTATTTGGTATCTGCGCTCTGCTG
AAGCCAGTTACCTTCGGAAAAAGAGTTGGTAGCTCTTGATCCGGCAAACAAACCACCGCTGGTAGCGGTG
GTTTTTTTGTTTGCAAGCAGCAGATTACGCGCAGAAAAAAAGGATCTCAAGAAGATCCTTTGATCTTTTC
TACGGGGTCTGACGCTCAGTGGAACGAAAACTCACGTTAAGGGATTTTGGTCATGAGATTATCAAAAAGG
ATCTTCACCTAGATCCTTTTAAATTAAAAATGAAGTTTTAAATCAATCTAAAGTATATATGAGTAAACTT
GGTCTGACAGTTACCAATGCTTAATCAGTGAGGCACCTATCTCAGCGATCTGTCTATTTCGTTCATCCAT
AGTTGCCTGACTCCCCGTCGTGTAGATAACTACGATACGGGAGGGCTTACCATCTGGCCCCAGTGCTGCA
ATGATACCGCGAGACCCACGCTCACCGGCTCCAGATTTATCAGCAATAAACCAGCCAGCCGGAAGGGCCG
AGCGCAGAAGTGGTCCTGCAACTTTATCCGCCTCCATCCAGTCTATTAATTGTTGCCGGGAAGCTAGAGT
AAGTAGTTCGCCAGTTAATAGTTTGCGCAACGTTGTTGCCATTGCTACAGGCATCGTGGTGTCACGCTCG
TCGTTTGGTATGGCTTCATTCAGCTCCGGTTCCCAACGATCAAGGCGAGTTACATGATCCCCCATGTTGT
GCAAAAAAGCGGTTAGCTCCTTCGGTCCTCCGATCGTTGTCAGAAGTAAGTTGGCCGCAGTGTTATCACT
CATGGTTATGGCAGCACTGCATAATTCTCTTACTGTCATGCCATCCGTAAGATGCTTTTCTGTGACTGGT
GAGTACTCAACCAAGTCATTCTGAGAATAGTGTATGCGGCGACCGAGTTGCTCTTGCCCGGCGTCAATAC
GGGATAATACCGCGCCACATAGCAGAACTTTAAAAGTGCTCATCATTGGAAAACGTTCTTCGGGGCGAAA
ACTCTCAAGGATCTTACCGCTGTTGAGATCCAGTTCGATGTAACCCACTCGTGCACCCAACTGATCTTCA
GCATCTTTTACTTTCACCAGCGTTTCTGGGTGAGCAAAAACAGGAAGGCAAAATGCCGCAAAAAAGGGAA
TAAGGGCGACACGGAAATGTTGAATACTCATACTCTTCCTTTTTCAATATTATTGAAGCATTTATCAGGG
TTATTGTCTCATGAGCGGATACATATTTGAATGTATTTAGAAAAATAAACAAATAGGGGTTCCGCGCACA
TTTCCCCGAAAAGTGCCACCTGACGTC
