>Addgene plasmid #194610 | Tet-inducible 3xFlag Mouse C325A Caspase-9 ΔLD + ΔSS | depositor partial sequence | sequence record 377734 | N-Terminal 3X Flag Mouse C325A Caspase-9 minus Linker+Small Subunit Domain Open Reading Frame
TTTAAACTTAAGCTTGGTACCGCCATGGACTACAAAGACCATGACGGTGATTATAAAGATCATGACATCG
ATTACAAGGATGACGATGACAAGATGGACGAGGCGGACCGGCAGCTCCTGCGGCGATGCAGGGTGCGCCT
AGTGAGCGAGCTGCAAGTCGCGGAGCTCTGGGACGCTCTGCTGAGTCGAGAGCTCTTCACGCGCGACATG
ATCGAGGATATTCAGCAGGCAGGATCTGGGTCTCGGCGGGATCAGGCCAGGCAGCTGGTCACAGACCTTG
AGACCCGAGGGAGGCAGGCCCTTCCTCTCTTCATCTCCTGCTTAGAGGACACAGGCCAAGGCACCCTGGC
TTCACTCTTGCAAAGCGGTCGGCAAGCAGCCAAGCAGGATCCAGAGGCTGTTAAACCCCTAGACCACCTG
GTGCCTGTGGTCCTGGGACCAATGGGACTCACAGCAAAGGAGCAGAGAGTAGTGAAGCTGGACCCGTCAC
AGCCTGCCGTGGGAAACCTCACCCCAGTGGTGCTGGGGCCAGAAGAGCTCTGGCCTGCTCGGCTCAAGCC
AGAGGTTCTCAGACCAGAAACACCCAGGCCCGTGGACATTGGTTCTGGCGGAGCTCATGATGTCTGTGTT
CCAGGGAAGATCAGGGGACATGCAGATATGGCATACACCCTGGATTCGGATCCCTGTGGCCACTGCCTCA
TCATCAACAATGTGAACTTCTGCCCTTCCTCGGGGCTCGGCACACGCACGGGCTCCAACTTGGACCGTGA
CAAACTTGAGCACCGATTCCGCTGGCTGCGCTTCATGGTGGAGGTGAAGAACGACCTGACTGCCAAGAAA
ATGGTCACGGCTTTGATGGAGATGGCACACCGGAACCACCGTGCCCTGGACTGCTTTGTGGTGGTCATCC
TCTCTCATGGCTGCCAGGCCAGCCACCTCCAGTTCCCGGGTGCTGTCTATGGGACAGATGGATGCTCCGT
GTCCATTGAGAAAATTGTGAATATCTTCAACGGGAGCGGCTGCCCCAGCCTGGGAGGGAAGCCCAAGCTC
TTCTTCATCCAGGCCGCGGGTGGTGAGCAGAAAGACCATGGCTTTGAGGTGGCCTGCACTTCCTCTCAAG
GCAGGACCTTGGACAGTGACTCTGAGCCAGATTGAGAATTCTGCAGATAT
